>Addgene plasmid #138826 | pPD389 VPR-ZF43(AAAA) | addgene full sequence | sequence record 321525 | Addgene NGS Result
GACGGATCGGGAGATCTCCCGATCCCCTATGGTGCACTCTCAGTACAATCTGCTCTGATGCCGCATAGTT
AAGCCAGTATCTGCTCCCTGCTTGTGTGTTGGAGGTCGCTGAGTAGTGCGCGAGCAAAATTTAAGCTACA
ACAAGGCAAGGCTTGACCGACAATTGCATGAAGAATCTGCTTAGGGTTAGGCGTTTTGCGCTGCTTCGCG
ATGTACGGGCCAGATATACGCGTTGACATTGATTATTGACTAGTTATTAATAGTAATCAATTACGGGGTC
ATTAGTTCATAGCCCATATATGGAGTTCCGCGTTACATAACTTACGGTAAATGGCCCGCCTGGCTGACCG
CCCAACGACCCCCGCCCATTGACGTCAATAATGACGTATGTTCCCATAGTAACGCCAATAGGGACTTTCC
ATTGACGTCAATGGGTGGAGTATTTACGGTAAACTGCCCACTTGGCAGTACATCAAGTGTATCATATGCC
AAGTACGCCCCCTATTGACGTCAATGACGGTAAATGGCCCGCCTGGCATTATGCCCAGTACATGACCTTA
TGGGACTTTCCTACTTGGCAGTACATCTACGTATTAGTCATCGCTATTACCATGGTGATGCGGTTTTGGC
AGTACATCAATGGGCGTGGATAGCGGTTTGACTCACGGGGATTTCCAAGTCTCCACCCCATTGACGTCAA
TGGGAGTTTGTTTTGGCACCAAAATCAACGGGACTTTCCAAAATGTCGTAACAACTCCGCCCCATTGACG
CAAATGGGCGGTAGGCGTGTACGGTGGGAGGTCTATATAAGCAGAGCTCTCTGGCTAACTAGAGAACCCA
CTGCTTACTGGCTTATCGAAATTAATACGACTCACTATAGGGAGTCCCAAGCTGGCTAGCGCCACCATGG
ATTATAAGGATCACGATGGCGACTACAAGGACCACGATATTGACTACAAAGACGATGACGATAAAATGGC
TCCTAAGAAAAAGCGCAAAGTCGGTATCCATGGCGTTCCCGGATCAGACGCATTGGACGATTTTGATCTG
GATATGCTGGGAAGTGACGCCCTCGATGATTTTGACCTTGACATGCTTGGTTCGGATGCCCTTGATGACT
TTGACCTCGACATGCTCGGCAGTGACGCCCTTGATGATTTCGACCTGGACATGCTGATTAACTCTAGAAG
TTCCGGATCTGTTGGTAGCCAGTACCTGCCCGACACCGACGACCGGCACCGGATCGAGGAAAAGCGGAAG
CGGACCTACGAGACATTCAAGAGCATCATGAAGAAGTCCCCCTTCAGCGGCCCCACCGACCCTAGACCTC
CACCTAGAAGAATCGCCGTGCCCAGCAGATCCAGCGCCAGCGTGCCAAAACCTGCCCCCCAGCCTTACCC
CTTCACCAGCAGCCTGAGCACCATCAACTACGACGAGTTCCCTACCATGGTGTTCCCCAGCGGCCAGATC
TCTCAGGCCTCTGCTCTGGCTCCAGCCCCTCCTCAGGTGCTGCCTCAGGCTCCTGCTCCTGCACCAGCTC
CAGCCATGGTGTCTGCACTGGCTCAGGCACCAGCACCCGTGCCTGTGCTGGCTCCTGGACCTCCACAGGC
TGTGGCTCCACCAGCCCCTAAACCTACACAGGCCGGCGAGGGCACACTGTCTGAAGCTCTGCTGCAGCTG
CAGTTCGACGACGAGGATCTGGGAGCCCTGCTGGGAAACAGCACCGATCCTGCCGTGTTCACCGACCTGG
CCAGCGTGGACAACAGCGAGTTCCAGCAGCTGCTGAACCAGGGCATCCCTGTGGCCCCTCACACCACCGA
GCCCATGCTGATGGAATACCCCGAGGCCATCACCCGGCTCGTGACAGGCGCTCAGAGGCCTCCTGATCCA
GCTCCTGCCCCTCTGGGAGCACCAGGCCTGCCTAATGGACTGCTGTCTGGCGACGAGGACTTCAGCTCTA
TCGCCGATATGGATTTCTCAGCCTTGCTGGGCTCTGGCAGCGGCAGCCGGGATTCCAGGGAAGGGATGTT
TTTGCCGAAGCCTGAGGCCGGCTCCGCTATTAGTGACGTGTTTGAGGGCCGCGAGGTGTGCCAGCCAAAA
CGAATCCGGCCATTTCATCCTCCAGGAAGTCCATGGGCCAACCGCCCACTCCCCGCCAGCCTCGCACCAA
CACCAACCGGTCCAGTACATGAGCCAGTCGGGTCACTGACCCCGGCACCAGTCCCTCAGCCACTGGATCC
AGCGCCCGCAGTGACTCCCGAGGCCAGTCACCTGTTGGAGGATCCCGATGAAGAGACGAGCCAGGCTGTC
AAAGCCCTTCGGGAGATGGCCGATACTGTGATTCCCCAGAAGGAAGAGGCTGCAATCTGTGGCCAAATGG
ACCTTTCCCATCCGCCCCCAAGGGGCCATCTGGATGAGCTGACAACCACACTTGAGTCCATGACCGAGGA
TCTGAACCTGGACTCACCCCTGACCCCGGAATTGAACGAGATTCTGGATACCTTCCTGAACGACGAGTGC
CTCTTGCATGCCATGCATATCAGCACAGGACTGTCCATCTTCGACACATCTCTGTTTTCTGGTTCTGGTT
CTGGTTCAGGATCCGGTACCGGTGGAGCTAGACCCGGGGAGGCCCCCTTCCAGTGTCGCATTTGCATGGC
GAACTTTTCGCGCCAGGACAGGCTTGACAGGCATACCCGTACTCATACCGGTGAAAAACCGTTTCAGTGT
CGGATCTGTATGGCAAATTTCTCCCAGAAGGAGCACTTGGCGGGGCATCTACGTACGCACACCGGCGAGA
AGCCATTCCAATGCCGAATATGCATGGCCAACTTCAGTCGCCGCGACAACCTGAACCGGCACCTAAAAAC
CCACCTGAGAGGATCTTAAGCGGCCGCTCGAGTCTAGAGGGCCCGTTTAAACCCGCTGATCAGCCTCGAC
TGTGCCTTCTAGTTGCCAGCCATCTGTTGTTTGCCCCTCCCCCGTGCCTTCCTTGACCCTGGAAGGTGCC
ACTCCCACTGTCCTTTCCTAATAAAATGAGGAAATTGCATCGCATTGTCTGAGTAGGTGTCATTCTATTC
TGGGGGGTGGGGTGGGGCAGGACAGCAAGGGGGAGGATTGGGAAGTCAATAGCAGGCATGCTGGGGATGC
GGTGGGCTCTATGGCTTCTGAGGCGGAAAGAACCAGCTGGGGCTCTAGGGGGTATCCCC
[124 nt withheld, positions 3210-3333]
C
[91 nt withheld, positions 3335-3425]
A
[49 nt withheld, positions 3427-3475]
CCTTTGACGTTGGAGTCCACGTTCTTT
[37 nt withheld, positions 3503-3539]
ACCCTATCTCGGTCTATTCTTTTGATTTATAAGGGATTTTGCCGATTTCGGCCTATTGGTTAAAAAATGA
GCTGATTTAACAAAAATTTAACGCGAATTAATTCTGTGGAATGTGTGTCAGTTAGGCTCAATTAGTCAGC
AACCATAGTCCCGCCCCTAACTCCGCCCATCCCGCCCCTAACTCCGCCCAGTTCCGCCCATTCTCCGCCC
CATGGCTGACTAATTTTTTTTATTTATGCAGAGGCCGAGGCCGCCTCTGCCTCTGAGCTATTCCAGAAGT
AGTGAGGAGGCTTTTTTGGAGGCCTAGGCTTTTGCAAAAAGCTCCCGGGAGCTTGTATATCCATTTTCGG
AGGTTGGGCTTCGGAATCGTTTTCCGGGACGCCGGCTGGATGATCCTCCAGCGCGGGGATCTCATGCTGG
AGTTCTTCGCCCACCCCAACTTGTTTATTGCAGCTTATAATGGTTACAAATAAAGCAATAGCATCACAAA
TTTCACAAATAAAGCATTTTTTTCACTGCATTCTAGTTGTGGTTTGTCCAAACTCATCAATGTATCTTAT
CATGTCTGTATACCGTCGACCTCTAGCTAGAGCTTGGCGTAATCATGGTCATAGCTGTTTCCTGTGTGAA
ATTGTTATCCGCTCACAATTCCACACAACATACGAGCCGGAAGCATAAAGTGTAAAGCCTGGGGTGCCTA
ATGAGTGAGCTAACTCACATTAATTGCGTTGCGCTCACTGCCCGCTTTCCAGTCGGGAAACCTGTCGTGC
CAGCTGCATTAATGAATCGGCCAACGCGCGGGGAGAGGCGGTTTGCGTATTGGGCGCTCTTCCGCTTCCT
CGCTCACTGACTCGCTGCGCTCGGTCGTTCGGCTGCGGCGAGCGGTATCAGCTCACTCAAAGGCGGTAAT
ACGGTTATCCACAGAATCAGGGGATAACGCAGGAAAGAACATGTGAGCAAAAGGCCAGCAAAAGGCCAGG
AACCGTAAAAAGGCCGCGTTGCTGGCGTTTTTCCATAGGCTCCGCCCCCCTGACGAGCATCACAAAAATC
GACGCTCAAGTCAGAGGTGGCGAAACCCGACAGGACTATAAAGATACCAGGCGTTTCCCCCTGGAAGCTC
CCTCGTGCGCTCTCCTGTTCCGACCCTGCCGCTTACCGGATACCTGTCCGCCTTTCTCCCTTCGGGAAGC
GTGGCGCTTTCTCATAGCTCACGCTGTAGGTATCTCAGTTCGGTGTAGGTCGTTCGCTCCAAGCTGGGCT
GTGTGCACGAACCCCCCGTTCAGCCCGACCGCTGCGCCTTATCCGGTAACTATCGTCTTGAGTCCAACCC
GGTAAGACACGACTTATCGCCACTGGCAGCAGCCACTGGTAACAGGATTAGCAGAGCGAGGTATGTAGGC
GGTGCTACAGAGTTCTTGAAGTGGTGGCCTAACTACGGCTACACTAGAAGAACAGTATTTGGTATCTGCG
CTCTGCTGAAGCCAGTTACCTTCGGAAAAAGAGTTGGTAGCTCTTGATCCGGCAAACAAACCACCGCTGG
TAGCGGTGGTTTTTTTGTTTGCAAGCAGCAGATTACGCGCAGAAAAAAAGGATCTCAAGAAGATCCTTTG
ATCTTTTCTACGGGGTCTGACGCTCAGTGGAACGAAAACTCACGTTAAGGGATTTTGGTCATGAGATTAT
CAAAAAGGATCTTCACCTAGATCCTTTTAAATTAAAAATGAAGTTTTAAATCAATCTAAAGTATATATGA
GTAAACTTGGTCTGACAGTTACCAATGCTTAATCAGTGAGGCACCTATCTCAGCGATCTGTCTATTTCGT
TCATCCATAGTTGCCTGACTCCCCGTCGTGTAGATAACTACGATACGGGAGGGCTTACCATCTGGCCCCA
GTGCTGCAATGATACCGCGAGATCCACGCTCACCGGCTCCAGATTTATCAGCAATAAACCAGCCAGCCGG
AAGGGCCGAGCGCAGAAGTGGTCCTGCAACTTTATCCGCCTCCATCCAGTCTATTAATTGTTGCCGGGAA
GCTAGAGTAAGTAGTTCGCCAGTTAATAGTTTGCGCAACGTTGTTGCCATTGCTACAGGCATCGTGGTGT
CACGCTCGTCGTTTGGTATGGCTTCATTCAGCTCCGGTTCCCAACGATCAAGGCGAGTTACATGATCCCC
CATGTTGTGCAAAAAAGCGGTTAGCTCCTTCGGTCCTCCGATCGTTGTCAGAAGTAAGTTGGCCGCAGTG
TTATCACTCATGGTTATGGCAGCACTGCATAATTCTCTTACTGTCATGCCATCCGTAAGATGCTTTTCTG
TGACTGGTGAGTACTCAACCAAGTCATTCTGAGAATAGTGTATGCGGCGACCGAGTTGCTCTTGCCCGGC
GTCAATACGGGATAATACCGCGCCACATAGCAGAACTTTAAAAGTGCTCATCATTGGAAAACGTTCTTCG
GGGCGAAAACTCTCAAGGATCTTACCGCTGTTGAGATCCAGTTCGATGTAACCCACTCGTGCACCCAACT
GATCTTCAGCATCTTTTACTTTCACCAGCGTTTCTGGGTGAGCAAAAACAGGAAGGCAAAATGCCGCAAA
AAAGGGAATAAGGGCGACACGGAAATGTTGAATACTCATACTCTTCCTTTTTCAATATTATTGAAGCATT
TATCAGGGTTATTGTCTCATGAGCGGATACATATTTGAATGTATTTAGAAAAATAAACAAATAGGGGTTC
CGCGCACATTTCCCCGAAAAGTGCCACCTGACGTC
Features (pLannotate 1.2.2; 23 found; start..end, strand, type, name):
     28..80      -  misc_feature   bom (fragment): basis of mobility region from pBR322
    235..614     +  enhancer       CMV enhancer: human cytomegalovirus immediate early enhancer
    615..818     +  promoter       CMV promoter: human cytomegalovirus (CMV) immediate early promoter
    814..847     +  LTR            5' LTR (truncated) (fragment): truncated 5' long terminal repeat (LTR) from HIV-1
    863..881     +  promoter       T7 promoter: promoter for bacteriophage T7 RNA polymerase
    952..975     +  CDS            3xFLAG (fragment): three tandem FLAG® epitope tags
   1147..1163    +  CDS            VP96 (fragment): 6 tandem repeats of the minimal activation domain of herpes simplex virus VP16 (Cheng et al., 2013)
   1210..1989    +  CDS            RELA (fragment): TF65_HUMAN - Also known as NFKB3. Experimental evidence at protein level: Swiss-Prot protein existence level 1. NF-kappa-B is a pleiotropic transcription factor present in almost all cell types and is the endpoint of a series of signal transduction events that are initiated by a vast array of stimuli related to many biological processes such as inflammation, immunity, differentiation, cell growth, tumorigenesis and apoptosis. NF-kappa-B is a homo- or heterodimeric complex formed by the Rel-like domain- containing proteins RELA/p65, RELB, NFKB1/p105, NFKB1/p50, REL and NFKB2/p52. The heterodime
   2008..2577    +  CDS            Rta AD: transcriptional activation domain from the human herpesvirus 4 (Epstein-Barr virus) replication and transcription activator Rta/BRLF1 (Hardwick et al., 1992; Chavez et al., 2015)
   2940..3051    +  polyA_signal   bGH poly(A) signal: bovine growth hormone polyadenylation signal
   3168..3189    +  promoter       SV40 promoter (fragment): SV40 enhancer and early promoter
   3210..3638    +  rep_origin     f1 ori (sequence partly withheld): f1 bacteriophage origin of replication; arrow indicates direction of (+) strand synthesis
   3643..3665    +  promoter       SV40 promoter (fragment): SV40 enhancer and early promoter
   3666..3857    +  promoter       SV40 promoter: SV40 early promoter
   3884..3982    +  CDS            ble (fragment): BLE_KLEPN - Experimental evidence at protein level: Swiss-Prot protein existence level 1. Binding protein with a strong affinity to the bleomycin family of antibiotics. Binds to CL990; an antimitotic-antibiotic compound. From Klebsiella pneumoniae.
   3977..4098    +  polyA_signal   SV40 poly(A) signal: SV40 polyadenylation signal
   4171..4187    -  protein_bind   lac operator: The lac repressor binds to the lac operator to inhibit transcription in E. coli. This inhibition can be relieved by adding lactose or isopropyl-β-D-thiogalactopyranoside (IPTG). lac repressor encoded by lacI
   4195..4225    -  promoter       lac promoter: promoter for the E. coli lac operon
   4240..4261    -  protein_bind   CAP binding site: CAP binding activates transcription in the presence of cAMP. E. coli catabolite activator protein
   4274..4366    -  CDS            lacI (fragment): lac repressor; lacI; The lac repressor binds to the lac operator to inhibit transcription in E. coli. This inhibition can be relieved by adding lactose or isopropyl-β-D-thiogalactopyranoside (IPTG).
   4549..5137    -  rep_origin     ori: high-copy-number ColE1/pMB1/pBR322/pUC origin of replication
   5308..6168    -  CDS            AmpR: β-lactamase; bla; confers resistance to ampicillin, carbenicillin, and related antibiotics
   6169..6273    -  promoter       AmpR promoter: bla
