[The description below was written by a language model from this plasmid's Addgene catalogue record and pLannotate feature annotations shown in this document.]
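Description:
pPD389 VPR-ZF43(AAAA) is a mammalian expression plasmid of about 6.3 kb built on pPD005, a pcDNA-derived backbone adapted for Golden Gate assembly. It belongs to the COMET toolkit of parts for composing synthetic transcriptional programs in mammalian cells. In E. coli it is maintained at high copy from a ColE1/pUC-type origin and selected with ampicillin through the β-lactamase gene. The backbone also carries an f1 origin and residual lac promoter/operator sequences. An SV40 early promoter and SV40 polyadenylation signal flank only a short fragment of the ble (bleomycin/zeocin-resistance) gene, so the annotation does not show an intact mammalian selection marker.

The payload sits between the NheI and NotI sites. It is driven constitutively by the human CMV immediate-early enhancer and promoter and terminated by the bovine growth hormone polyadenylation signal; a T7 promoter lies just upstream of the coding region. The open reading frame encodes a synthetic transcription factor with an N-terminal 3xFLAG tag for detection. The tag is followed by the tripartite VPR activation domain, seen in the annotation as VP16-derived repeats, a portion of RELA/p65 and the Epstein-Barr virus Rta activation domain. The ZF43 zinc-finger DNA-binding domain named in the record is not picked up as a feature, but presumably occupies the unannotated stretch between Rta and the poly(A) signal. The "AAAA" designation refers to four arginine-to-alanine substitutions (R6A, R15A, R43A, R71A). The record does not state their functional effect. The plasmid is used to supply this strong zinc-finger activator constitutively, presumably by transfection alongside reporters or circuits bearing cognate ZF43 binding sites.
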