Addgene plasmid #138826: pPD389 VPR-ZF43(AAAA)
Purpose: Constitutive expression of VPR-ZF43(AAAA) under the CMV promoter.
Depositing lab: Joshua Leonard. Depositing organization: Northwestern University. Publication: The COMET toolkit for composing customizable genetic programs in mammalian cells. Donahue PS, Draut JW, Muldoon JJ, Edelstein HI, Bagheri N, Leonard JN. Nat Commun. 2020 Feb 7;11(1):779. doi: 10.1038/s41467-019-14147-5. PubMed 32034124.
Backbone
  Vector backbone: pPD005 pcDNA Golden Gate
  Vector type: Mammalian Expression, Synthetic Biology
Growth in bacteria
  Bacterial resistance: Ampicillin, 100 μg/mL
  Growth temperature: 37°C
  Growth strain: DH5alpha
  Copy number: High Copy
Gene/Insert
  Gene/Insert name: VPR-ZF43(AAAA)
  Species: Synthetic
  Mutation: R6A, R15A, R43A, R71A
  Promoter: CMV
  Tag / fusion protein: 3xFlag (N terminal on insert)
  Cloning method: Restriction Enzyme; 5′ cloning site NheI (not destroyed); 3′ cloning site NotI (not destroyed)
  Sequencing primers: 5′ CGCAAATGGGCGGTAGGCGTG; 3′ TAGAAGGCACAGTCGAGG
Terms and licenses: Academic/Nonprofit Terms; Industry Terms: Not Available to Industry
Depositor comments: Leonard Lab plasmid reference number: L1388
How to cite: pPD389 VPR-ZF43(AAAA) was a gift from Joshua Leonard (Addgene plasmid # 138826 ; http://n2t.net/addgene:138826 ; RRID:Addgene_138826)
