>Addgene plasmid #138826 | pPD389 VPR-ZF43(AAAA) | depositor partial sequence | sequence record 268319 | VPR-ZF43(AAAA) gene
ATGGATTATAAGGATCACGATGGCGACTACAAGGACCACGATATTGACTACAAAGACGATGACGATAAAA
TGGCTCCTAAGAAAAAGCGCAAAGTCGGTATCCATGGCGTTCCCGGATCAGACGCATTGGACGATTTTGA
TCTGGATATGCTGGGAAGTGACGCCCTCGATGATTTTGACCTTGACATGCTTGGTTCGGATGCCCTTGAT
GACTTTGACCTCGACATGCTCGGCAGTGACGCCCTTGATGATTTCGACCTGGACATGCTGATTAACTCTA
GAAGTTCCGGATCTGTTGGTAGCCAGTACCTGCCCGACACCGACGACCGGCACCGGATCGAGGAAAAGCG
GAAGCGGACCTACGAGACATTCAAGAGCATCATGAAGAAGTCCCCCTTCAGCGGCCCCACCGACCCTAGA
CCTCCACCTAGAAGAATCGCCGTGCCCAGCAGATCCAGCGCCAGCGTGCCAAAACCTGCCCCCCAGCCTT
ACCCCTTCACCAGCAGCCTGAGCACCATCAACTACGACGAGTTCCCTACCATGGTGTTCCCCAGCGGCCA
GATCTCTCAGGCCTCTGCTCTGGCTCCAGCCCCTCCTCAGGTGCTGCCTCAGGCTCCTGCTCCTGCACCA
GCTCCAGCCATGGTGTCTGCACTGGCTCAGGCACCAGCACCCGTGCCTGTGCTGGCTCCTGGACCTCCAC
AGGCTGTGGCTCCACCAGCCCCTAAACCTACACAGGCCGGCGAGGGCACACTGTCTGAAGCTCTGCTGCA
GCTGCAGTTCGACGACGAGGATCTGGGAGCCCTGCTGGGAAACAGCACCGATCCTGCCGTGTTCACCGAC
CTGGCCAGCGTGGACAACAGCGAGTTCCAGCAGCTGCTGAACCAGGGCATCCCTGTGGCCCCTCACACCA
CCGAGCCCATGCTGATGGAATACCCCGAGGCCATCACCCGGCTCGTGACAGGCGCTCAGAGGCCTCCTGA
TCCAGCTCCTGCCCCTCTGGGAGCACCAGGCCTGCCTAATGGACTGCTGTCTGGCGACGAGGACTTCAGC
TCTATCGCCGATATGGATTTCTCAGCCTTGCTGGGCTCTGGCAGCGGCAGCCGGGATTCCAGGGAAGGGA
TGTTTTTGCCGAAGCCTGAGGCCGGCTCCGCTATTAGTGACGTGTTTGAGGGCCGCGAGGTGTGCCAGCC
AAAACGAATCCGGCCATTTCATCCTCCAGGAAGTCCATGGGCCAACCGCCCACTCCCCGCCAGCCTCGCA
CCAACACCAACCGGTCCAGTACATGAGCCAGTCGGGTCACTGACCCCGGCACCAGTCCCTCAGCCACTGG
ATCCAGCGCCCGCAGTGACTCCCGAGGCCAGTCACCTGTTGGAGGATCCCGATGAAGAGACGAGCCAGGC
TGTCAAAGCCCTTCGGGAGATGGCCGATACTGTGATTCCCCAGAAGGAAGAGGCTGCAATCTGTGGCCAA
ATGGACCTTTCCCATCCGCCCCCAAGGGGCCATCTGGATGAGCTGACAACCACACTTGAGTCCATGACCG
AGGATCTGAACCTGGACTCACCCCTGACCCCGGAATTGAACGAGATTCTGGATACCTTCCTGAACGACGA
GTGCCTCTTGCATGCCATGCATATCAGCACAGGACTGTCCATCTTCGACACATCTCTGTTTTCTGGTTCT
GGTTCTGGTTCAGGATCCGGTACCGGTGGAGCTAGACCCGGGGAGGCCCCCTTCCAGTGTCGCATTTGCA
TGGCGAACTTTTCGCGCCAGGACAGGCTTGACAGGCATACCCGTACTCATACCGGTGAAAAACCGTTTCA
GTGTCGGATCTGTATGGCAAATTTCTCCCAGAAGGAGCACTTGGCGGGGCATCTACGTACGCACACCGGC
GAGAAGCCATTCCAATGCCGAATATGCATGGCCAACTTCAGTCGCCGCGACAACCTGAACCGGCACCTAA
AAACCCACCTGAGAGGATCTTAA
